Addgene plasmid #107122: pET21d-colEdes14/Imdes14
Purpose: plasmid for expression of computationally designed colicin endonuclease and immunity pair, des14
Depositing lab: Sarel Fleishman. Depositing organization: Weizmann Institute of Science. Publication: Ultrahigh specificity in a network of computationally designed protein-interaction pairs. Netzer R, Listov D, Lipsh R, Dym O, Albeck S, Knop O, Kleanthous C, Fleishman SJ. Nat Commun. 2018 Dec 11;9(1):5286. doi: 10.1038/s41467-018-07722-9. PubMed 30538236.
Backbone
  Vector backbone: pET21d
  Backbone size w/o insert (bp): 5440
  Vector type: Bacterial Expression
Growth in bacteria
  Bacterial resistance: Ampicillin, 100 μg/mL
  Growth temperature: 37°C
  Growth strain: T7 Express lysY/Iq (NEB)
  Copy number: High Copy
Gene/Insert
  Gene/Insert name: colEdes14/Imdes14
  Species: Synthetic
  Promoter: T7
  Tag / fusion protein: His-tag (C terminal on backbone)
  Cloning method: Restriction Enzyme; 5′ cloning site NcoI (not destroyed); 3′ cloning site XhoI (not destroyed)
  Sequencing primers: 5′ TAATACGACTCACTATAGGG; 3′ GCTAGTTATTGCTCAGCGG
Terms and licenses: Academic/Nonprofit Terms; Industry Terms: Not Available to Industry
Depositor comments: Two genes in tandem (colE, Im), separated by 2 nucleotides (AA). See partial sequences. AA sequence of colEdes14: MESKRNKPGKATGKGKPVGDKWLDDAGKDSGAPIPDRIADKLRDKEFKNFDDFKRKFWEEVSKDPDLSKQFKGSNQNRIKQGQAPFARKKDQVGGRKTFELHHDKPISQDGGVYDMNNIRVTTPKRHIDIHRGK and AA sequence of Imdes14: MELKHSISDYTEAEFLEFVKKICEGHFEAGSDGPKVVQEFERLTEHPDGSDLIYYPRDDREDSPEGIVKEIKEWRAANGKSGFKQGLEHHHHHH
How to cite: pET21d-colEdes14/Imdes14 was a gift from Sarel Fleishman (Addgene plasmid # 107122 ; http://n2t.net/addgene:107122 ; RRID:Addgene_107122)
