[The description below was written by a language model from this plasmid's Addgene catalogue record and pLannotate feature annotations shown in this document.]
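Description:
pET21d-colEdes14/Imdes14 is a bacterial expression plasmid built on the pET21d backbone for co-producing a computationally designed colicin endonuclease and its cognate immunity protein, the synthetic pair called des14. It replicates in E. coli from a ColE1/pMB1-type origin, accompanied by the pBR322-derived bom and rop regions. The catalogue lists it as high copy, although the annotated rop gene normally moderates copy number. Selection is by ampicillin through the β-lactamase gene. An f1 phage origin is also present, along with short remnants of the tetracycline resistance gene that are backbone relics rather than functional markers.

The insert sits between the NcoI and XhoI sites, downstream of a T7 promoter, a lac operator and the phage T7 gene 10 ribosome binding site, and is followed by the T7 terminator. The plasmid's own lacI gene supplies repressor, so transcription stays off until it is induced in a host that provides T7 RNA polymerase. The two genes are arranged in tandem on one transcript, separated by only two nucleotides. The annotation matches them to fragments related to the colicin E2 nuclease domain and the Im2 immunity protein. The backbone-encoded C-terminal His tag is fused to the immunity protein, which should allow the complex to be captured through that partner. A small "SET1" hit after the tag lies downstream of the coding region and is probably an annotation artefact. Co-expressing the immunity protein presumably protects the host from the nuclease's toxicity. The record gives the plasmid's purpose as expression of this designed pair, which comes from work on engineering highly specific protein–protein interaction networks.
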