Features (pLannotate 1.2.2; 20 found; start..end, strand, type, name):
     15..603     +  rep_origin     ori: high-copy-number ColE1/pMB1/pBR322/pUC origin of replication
    789..928     -  misc_feature   bom: basis of mobility region from pBR322
   1030..1221    -  CDS            rop: Rop protein, which maintains plasmids at low copy number; rop
   1238..1618    +  CDS            YPB1_ECOLX: Protein predicted: Swiss-Prot protein existence level 4. From Escherichia coli.
   1690..1981    -  CDS            TcR (fragment): tetracycline efflux protein; tet; confers resistance to tetracycline
   1996..2017    -  protein_bind   CAP binding site: CAP binding activates transcription in the presence of cAMP. E. coli catabolite activator protein
   2030..3111    -  CDS            lacI: lac repressor; lacI; The lac repressor binds to the lac operator to inhibit transcription in E. coli. This inhibition can be relieved by adding lactose or isopropyl-β-D-thiogalactopyranoside (IPTG).
   3112..3189    -  promoter       lacI promoter: lacI
   3197..3476    -  CDS            TcR (fragment): tetracycline efflux protein; tet; confers resistance to tetracycline
   3498..3516    +  promoter       T7 promoter: promoter for bacteriophage T7 RNA polymerase
   3517..3541    +  protein_bind   lac operator: The lac repressor binds to the lac operator to inhibit transcription in E. coli. This inhibition can be relieved by adding lactose or isopropyl-β-D-thiogalactopyranoside (IPTG). lac repressor encoded by lacI
   3556..3578    +  RBS            RBS: efficient ribosome binding site from bacteriophage T7 gene 10 (Olins and Rangwala, 1989)
   3600..3986    +  CDS            col (fragment): CEA2_ECOLX - Also known as ceaB. Experimental evidence at protein level: Swiss-Prot protein existence level 1. Colicins are polypeptide toxins produced by and active against E.coli and closely related bacteria. From Escherichia coli.
   3992..4249    +  CDS            imm: IMM2_ECOLX - Also known as ceiB. Experimental evidence at protein level: Swiss-Prot protein existence level 1. This protein is able to protect a cell, which harbors the plasmid ColE2 encoding colicin E2, against colicin E2. From Escherichia coli.
   4256..4273    +  CDS            9xHis (fragment): 9xHis affinity tag
   4283..4332    +  CDS            SET1 (fragment): solubility-enhancement tag derived from T7 phage gene 10B
   4340..4387    +  terminator     T7 terminator: transcription terminator for bacteriophage T7 RNA polymerase
   4424..4852    +  rep_origin     f1 ori (sequence partly withheld): f1 bacteriophage origin of replication; arrow indicates direction of (+) strand synthesis
   4905..5009    +  promoter       AmpR promoter: bla
   5010..5870    +  CDS            AmpR: β-lactamase; bla; confers resistance to ampicillin, carbenicillin, and related antibiotics
>Addgene plasmid #107122 | pET21d-colEdes14/Imdes14 | addgene full sequence | sequence record 204355 | Addgene NGS Result
ATCAAAGGATCTTCTTGAGATCCTTTTTTTCTGCGCGTAATCTGCTGCTTGCAAACAAAAAAACCACCGC
TACCAGCGGTGGTTTGTTTGCCGGATCAAGAGCTACCAACTCTTTTTCCGAAGGTAACTGGCTTCAGCAG
AGCGCAGATACCAAATACTGTCCTTCTAGTGTAGCCGTAGTTAGGCCACCACTTCAAGAACTCTGTAGCA
CCGCCTACATACCTCGCTCTGCTAATCCTGTTACCAGTGGCTGCTGCCAGTGGCGATAAGTCGTGTCTTA
CCGGGTTGGACTCAAGACGATAGTTACCGGATAAGGCGCAGCGGTCGGGCTGAACGGGGGGTTCGTGCAC
ACAGCCCAGCTTGGAGCGAACGACCTACACCGAACTGAGATACCTACAGCGTGAGCTATGAGAAAGCGCC
ACGCTTCCCGAAGGGAGAAAGGCGGACAGGTATCCGGTAAGCGGCAGGGTCGGAACAGGAGAGCGCACGA
GGGAGCTTCCAGGGGGAAACGCCTGGTATCTTTATAGTCCTGTCGGGTTTCGCCACCTCTGACTTGAGCG
TCGATTTTTGTGATGCTCGTCAGGGGGGCGGAGCCTATGGAAAAACGCCAGCAACGCGGCCTTTTTACGG
TTCCTGGCCTTTTGCTGGCCTTTTGCTCACATGTTCTTTCCTGCGTTATCCCCTGATTCTGTGGATAACC
GTATTACCGCCTTTGAGTGAGCTGATACCGCTCGCCGCAGCCGAACGACCGAGCGCAGCGAGTCAGTGAG
CGAGGAAGCGGAAGAGCGCCTGATGCGGTATTTTCTCCTTACGCATCTGTGCGGTATTTCACACCGCAAT
GGTGCACTCTCAGTACAATCTGCTCTGATGCCGCATAGTTAAGCCAGTATACACTCCGCTATCGCTACGT
GACTGGGTCATGGCTGCGCCCCGACACCCGCCAACACCCGCTGACGCGCCCTGACGGGCTTGTCTGCTCC
CGGCATCCGCTTACAGACAAGCTGTGACCGTCTCCGGGAGCTGCATGTGTCAGAGGTTTTCACCGTCATC
ACCGAAACGCGCGAGGCAGCTGCGGTAAAGCTCATCAGCGTGGTCGTGAAGCGATTCACAGATGTCTGCC
TGTTCATCCGCGTCCAGCTCGTTGAGTTTCTCCAGAAGCGTTAATGTCTGGCTTCTGATAAAGCGGGCCA
TGTTAAGGGCGGTTTTTTCCTGTTTGGTCACTGATGCCTCCGTGTAAGGGGGATTTCTGTTCATGGGGGT
AATGATACCGATGAAACGAGAGAGGATGCTCACGATACGGGTTACTGATGATGAACATGCCCGGTTACTG
GAACGTTGTGAGGGTAAACAACTGGCGGTATGGATGCGGCGGGACCAGAGAAAAATCACTCAGGGTCAAT
GCCAGCGCTTCGTTAATACAGATGTAGGTGTTCCACAGGGTAGCCAGCAGCATCCTGCGATGCAGATCCG
GAACATAATGGTGCAGGGCGCTGACTTCCGCGTTTCCAGACTTTACGAAACACGGAAACCGAAGACCATT
CATGTTGTTGCTCAGGTCGCAGACGTTTTGCAGCAGCAGTCGCTTCACGTTCGCTCGCGTATCGGTGATT
CATTCTGCTAACCAGTAAGGCAACCCCGCCAGCCTAGCCGGGTCCTCAACGACAGGAGCACGATCATGCG
CACCCGTGGGGCCGCCATGCCGGCGATAATGGCCTGCTTCTCGCCGAAACGTTTGGTGGCGGGACCAGTG
ACGAAGGCTTGAGCGAGGGCGTGCAAGATTCCGAATACCGCAAGCGACAGGCCGATCATCGTCGCGCTCC
AGCGAAAGCGGTCCTCGCCGAAAATGACCCAGAGCGCTGCCGGCACCTGTCCTACGAGTTGCATGATAAA
GAAGACAGTCATAAGTGCGGCGACGATAGTCATGCCCCGCGCCCACCGGAAGGAGCTGACTGGGTTGAAG
GCTCTCAAGGGCATCGGTCGAGATCCCGGTGCCTAATGAGTGAGCTAACTTACATTAATTGCGTTGCGCT
CACTGCCCGCTTTCCAGTCGGGAAACTGTCGTGCCAGCTGCATTAATGAATCGGCCAACGCGCGGGGAGA
GGCGGTTTGCGTATTGGGCGCCAGGGTGGTTTTTCTTTTCACCAGTGAGACGGGCAACAGCTGATTGCCC
TTCACCGCCTGGCCCTGAGAGAGTTGCAGCAAGCGGTCCACGCTGGTTTGCCCCAGCAGGCGAAAATCCT
GTTTGATGGTGGTTAACGGCGGGATATAACATGAGCTGTCTTCGGTATCGTCGTATCCCACTACCGAGAT
ATCCGCACCAACGCGCAGCCCGGACTCGGTAATGGCGCGCATTGCGCCCAGCGCCATCTGATCGTTGGCA
ACCAGCATCGCAGTGGGAACGATGCCCTCATTCAGCATTTGCATGGTTTGTTGAAAACCGGACATGGCAC
TCCAGTCGCCTTCCCGTTCCGCTATCGGCTGAATTTGATTGCGAGTGAGATATTTATGCCAGCCAGCCAG
ACGCAGACGCGCCGAGACAGAACTTAATGGGCCCGCTAACAGCGCGATTTGCTGGTGACCCAATGCGACC
AGATGCTCCACGCCCAGTCGCGTACCGTCTTCATGGGAGAAAATAATACTGTTGATGGGTGTCTGGTCAG
AGACATCAAGAAATAACGCCGGAACATTAGTGCAGGCAGCTTCCACAGCAATGGCATCCTGGTCATCCAG
CGGATAGTTAATGATCAGCCCACTGACGCGTTGCGCGAGAAGATTGTGCACCGCCGCTTTACAGGCTTCG
ACGCCGCTTCGTTCTACCATCGACACCACCACGCTGGCACCCAGTTGATCGGCGCGAGATTTAATCGCCG
CGACAATTTGCGACGGCGCGTGCAGGGCCAGACTGGAGGTGGCAACGCCAATCAGCAACGACTGTTTGCC
CGCCAGTTGTTGTGCCACGCGGTTGGGAATGTAATTCAGCTCCGCCATCGCCGCTTCCACTTTTTCCCGC
GTTTTCGCAGAAACGTGGCTGGCCTGGTTCACCACGCGGGAAACGGTCTGATAAGAGACACCGGCATACT
CTGCGACATCGTATAACGTTACTGGTTTCACATTCACCACCCTGAATTGACTCTCTTCCGGGCGCTATCA
TGCCATACCGCGAAAGGTTTTGCGCCATTCGATGGTGTCCGGGATCTCGACGCTCTCCCTTATGCGACTC
CTGCATTAGGAAGCAGCCCAGTAGTAGGTTGAGGCCGTTGAGCACCGCCGCCGCAAGGAATGGTGCATGC
AAGGAGATGGCGCCCAACAGTCCCCCGGCCACGGGGCCTGCCACCATACCCACGCCGAAACAAGCGCTCA
TGAGCCCGAAGTGGCGAGCCCGATCTTCCCCATCGGTGATGTCGGCGATATAGGCGCCAGCAACCGCACC
TGTGGCGCCGGTGATGCCGGCCACGATGCGTCCGGCGTAGAGGATCGAGATCTCGATCCCGCGAAATTAA
TACGACTCACTATAGGGGAATTGTGAGCGGATAACAATTCCCCTCTAGAAATAATTTTGTTTAACTTTAA
GAAGGAGATATACCATGGAGTCTAAGCGTAACAAACCAGGTAAAGCTACCGGCAAAGGTAAACCGGTCGG
CGACAAATGGCTGGACGACGCTGGTAAAGACTCTGGTGCGCCGATCCCGGACCGCATCGCGGACAAACTG
CGTGACAAAGAGTTCAAAAACTTCGACGACTTCAAACGTAAATTCTGGGAAGAAGTTTCTAAAGACCCGG
ATCTGTCTAAACAGTTTAAAGGTTCTAACCAAAACCGTATCAAACAAGGTCAGGCGCCGTTTGCGCGTAA
AAAAGACCAGGTTGGTGGTCGTAAGACCTTCGAACTGCACCACGACAAACCGATCTCTCAGGACGGTGGT
GTTTACGACATGAACAATATCCGTGTTACCACCCCGAAACGTCACATCGACATCCACCGGGGTAAGTAAA
AATGGAACTGAAACACTCTATCTCTGACTACACCGAAGCGGAATTTCTGGAATTCGTTAAGAAAATCTGC
GAGGGTCATTTTGAAGCTGGTTCCGACGGTCCGAAAGTAGTACAAGAATTCGAACGTCTGACCGAACACC
CGGACGGTTCTGACCTGATCTACTACCCTCGTGACGACCGTGAAGATTCTCCGGAAGGTATCGTTAAAGA
AATCAAAGAATGGCGTGCGGCGAACGGTAAATCTGGTTTCAAACAGGGCCTCGAGCACCACCACCACCAC
CACTGAGATCCGGCTGCTAACAAAGCCCGAAAGGAAGCTGAGTTGGCTGCTGCCACCGCTGAGCAATAAC
TAGCATAACCCCTTGGGGCCTCTAAACGGGTCTTGAGGGGTTTTTTGCTGAAAGGAGGAACTATATCCGG
ATTGGCGAATGGG
[124 nt withheld, positions 4424-4547]
C
[91 nt withheld, positions 4549-4639]
A
[49 nt withheld, positions 4641-4689]
CCTTTGACGTTGGAGTCCACGTTCTTTAATAGTGGACTCTTGTTCCAAACTGGAACAACACTCAACCCTA
TCTCGGTCTATTCTTTTGATTTATAAGGGATTTTGCCGATTTCGGCCTATTGGTTAAAAAATGAGCTGAT
TTAACAAAAATTTAACGCGAATTTTAACAAAATATTAACGCTTACAATTTAGGTGGCACTTTTCGGGGAA
ATGTGCGCGGAACCCCTATTTGTTTATTTTTCTAAATACATTCAAATATGTATCCGCTCATGAGACAATA
ACCCTGATAAATGCTTCAATAATATTGAAAAAGGAAGAGTATGAGTATTCAACATTTCCGTGTCGCCCTT
ATTCCCTTTTTTGCGGCATTTTGCCTTCCTGTTTTTGCTCACCCAGAAACGCTGGTGAAAGTAAAAGATG
CTGAAGATCAGTTGGGTGCACGAGTGGGTTACATCGAACTGGATCTCAACAGCGGTAAGATCCTTGAGAG
TTTTCGCCCCGAAGAACGTTTTCCAATGATGAGCACTTTTAAAGTTCTGCTATGTGGCGCGGTATTATCC
CGTATTGACGCCGGGCAAGAGCAACTCGGTCGCCGCATACACTATTCTCAGAATGACTTGGTTGAGTACT
CACCAGTCACAGAAAAGCATCTTACGGATGGCATGACAGTAAGAGAATTATGCAGTGCTGCCATAACCAT
GAGTGATAACACTGCGGCCAACTTACTTCTGACAACGATCGGAGGACCGAAGGAGCTAACCGCTTTTTTG
CACAACATGGGGGATCATGTAACTCGCCTTGATCGTTGGGAACCGGAGCTGAATGAAGCCATACCAAACG
ACGAGCGTGACACCACGATGCCTGCAGCAATGGCAACAACGTTGCGCAAACTATTAACTGGCGAACTACT
TACTCTAGCTTCCCGGCAACAATTAATAGACTGGATGGAGGCGGATAAAGTTGCAGGACCACTTCTGCGC
TCGGCCCTTCCGGCTGGCTGGTTTATTGCTGATAAATCTGGAGCCGGTGAGCGTGGGTCTCGCGGTATCA
TTGCAGCACTGGGGCCAGATGGTAAGCCCTCCCGTATCGTAGTTATCTACACGACGGGGAGTCAGGCAAC
TATGGATGAACGAAATAGACAGATCGCTGAGATAGGTGCCTCACTGATTAAGCATTGGTAACTGTCAGAC
CAAGTTTACTCATATATACTTTAGATTGATTTAAAACTTCATTTTTAATTTAAAAGGATCTAGGTGAAGA
TCCTTTTTGATAATCTCATGACCAAAATCCCTTAACGTGAGTTTTCGTTCCACTGAGCGTCAGACCCCGT
AGAAAAG
